>Addgene plasmid #72295 | pRK5-HA-FNIP2 | depositor partial sequence | sequence record 132277 | insert
ATGGCCCCGACCCTGCTCCAGAAGCTCTTCAACAAAAGGGGCAGCAGCGGCAGCTCCGCGGCGGCGTCTG
CCCAGGGCAGGGCTCCTAAGGAAGGACCCGCCTTTAGTTGGTCATGTTCGGAGTTTGACCTGAATGAGAT
TCGCCTGATAGTTTACCAGGACTGTGACAGGAGAGGCAGACAAGTCTTGTTTGACTCTAAAGCTGTTCAA
AAGATTGAGGAGGTGACAGCTCAGAAAACAGAGGATGTTCCTATTAAAATATCAGCCAAGTGCTGCCAGG
GAAGCAGCAGTGTCAGCAGCAGTAGCAGCAGCAGCATCTCTTCCCACAGTTCTTCTGGGGGATCTTCACA
TCATGCTAAGGAACAGCTTCCAAAGTACCAGTACACAAGACCAGCTTCCGATGTCAACATGTTAGGGGAA
ATGATGTTTGGCTCAGTTGCCATGAGTTACAAAGGCTCCACCTTAAAGATACACTACATACGTTCTCCTC
CACAACTGATGATTAGTAAAGTCTTCTCTGCTAGAATGGGCAGCTTCTGTGGAAGTACAAATAACTTGCA
AGACAGCTTTGAGTACATCAACCAAGATCCTAATTTGGGAAAACTGAACACAAATCAAAATAGTTTGGGT
CCTTGTCGTACTGGAAGTAACCTAGCACACAGCACACCAGTTGATATGCCAAGCAGAGGACAGAATGAAG
ACAGGGACAGTGGCATTGCTCGATCAGCCTCACTAAGCAGTCTTTTGATCACACCTTTCCCATCTCCAAG
CTCCTCTACATCTTCTTCCAGCAGTTACCAGCGCCGCTGGCTTCGAAGTCAGACAACAAGTTTGGAAAAT
GGCATCATCCCAAGAAGGTCAACTGATGAGACATTCAGCTTGGCTGAAGAAACCTGTAGCTCTAATCCAG
CTATGGTTAGGAGGAAGAAAATTGCCATAAGCATCATCTTTTCCCTATGTGAGAAAGAAGAAGCACAAAG
GAATTTCCAGGACTTCTTCTTTTCTCATTTTCCCCTGTTTGAATCTCACATGAACAGGCTGAAGAGTGCA
ATTGAAAAGGCTATGATCTCCTGTAGGAAAATAGCAGAATCAAGTCTCCGAGTCCAGTTTTATGTCAGCC
GTTTGATGGAAGCTCTGGGAGAATTCAGAGGAACTATCTGGAACTTATATTCTGTTCCAAGGATAGCTGA
ACCTGTATGGCTTACTATGATGTCCGGCACTTTGGAAAAAAACCAGCTCTGCCAGCGCTTTCTCAAGGAG
TTTACACTTCTGATAGAACAGATAAATAAAAACCAGTTTTTTGCTGCCTTACTGACTGCGGTGTTAACCT
ACCACCTGGCCTGGGTCCCAACTGTCATGCCTGTGGATCACCCTCCCATCAAAGCCTTCTCAGAGAAACG
TACCTCCCAGTCAGTGAACATGCTGGCCAAAACACATCCGTATAATCCTCTTTGGGCACAGCTGGGTGAT
CTTTACGGAGCCATAGGCTCTCCAGTGAGACTGACTCGCACCGTAGTGGTAGGGAAGCAGAAGGACTTAG
TCCAGCGAATACTTTATGTCCTGACCTACTTTCTCCGTTGCTCTGAGCTACAAGAGAACCAGCTGACCTG
GAGTGGCAATCATGGTGAAGGTGACCAAGTTTTAAATGGGAGCAAGATCATAACAGCCTTGGAGAAAGGA
GAGGTGGAGGAGTCTGAGTATGTGGTCATTACGGTGAGGAACGAGCCCGCTCTTGTACCCCCCATCCTAC
CACCAACAGCAGCAGAGAGACACAACCCCTGGCCGACAGGGTTTCCTGAGTGCCCAGAGGGCACTGACAG
TAGAGACCTGGGTCTTAAACCTGACAAAGAAGCTAACAGGAGGCCAGAGCAGGGTTCTGAGGCTTGCAGC
GCAGGGTGCCTGGGGCCAGCATCAGACGCTTCCTGGAAACCTCAGAATGCATTTTGTGGGGATGAGAAAA
ATAAAGAGGCACCGCAAGATGGCTCTTCAAGACTTCCCAGCTGTGAAGTTTTGGGGGCAGGAATGAAGAT
GGACCAGCAAGCTGTCTGTGAGCTGTTGAAAGTGGAGATGCCTACAAGACTGCCAGACCGGTCAGTGGCC
TGGCCTTGCCCTGACAGACATCTCCGGGAGAAACCTTCCTTAGAAAAGGTCACTTTCCAGATTGGAAGCT
TTGCATCTCCAGAGTCTGACTTTGAAAGCCGCATGAAAAAAATGGAGGAACGGGTGAAGGCCTGTGGCCC
CTCCTTGGAGGCCAGTGAGGCTGCTGATGTGGCTCAGGACCCGCAGGTTTCTAGGAGCCCTTTTAAACCT
GGCTTTCAGGAGAATGTTTGCTGTCCTCAGAATCGGCTTTCAGAGGGGGATGAAGGCGAGTCTGACAAGG
GTTTTGCAGAGGACAGAGGCAGCAGAAACGACATGGCAGCAGATATTGCTGGGCAGCTCAGCCACGCTGC
TGACTTGGGCACAGCCTCCCACGGTGCAGGAGGAACGGGAGGGAGGAGGCTGGAGGCCACTAGAGGTTTG
TATGTGAAGGCTGCGGAAGGACCTGTGCTGGAGCCTGTTGCCCCCAGGTGTGTCCAGCGGGGCCCTGGCC
TCGTGGCTGGTGCGAATATCCCCTGTGGGGATGACAACAAGAAGGCCAACTTCAGGACTGAAGGAGACAT
TCCCCGAAATGAAAGCTCAGATAGCGCCCTGGGAGACAGTGACGACGAAGCCTGCGCTTCAGCCATGCTA
GATCTGGGTCACGGTGGTGACAGGACTGGAGGGTCCTTGGAAGTGGAGCTGCCTCTGCCAAGGTCTCAGA
GCATCAGCACCCAGAATGTAAGGAACTTTGGCCGCTCACTTCTGGCGGGCTACTGCCCCACATACATGCC
TGATCTTGTGCTTCATGGGACCGGCAGTGATGAGAAGCTGAAGCAGTGCCTGGTGGCCGACCTTGTCCAC
ACAGTCCATCATCCAGTCCTGGATGAGCCAATAGCTGAAGCTGTCTGTATTATCGCAGACACGGATAAAT
GGAGTGTGCAGGTAGCTACAAGTCAGAGGAAAGTGACGGACAACATGAAACTAGGCCAGGATGTCCTGGT
CTCTAGTCAGGTGTCCAGTTTGCTTCAGTCCATTTTACAGCTCTATAAGCTTCACCTCCCTGCTGATTTT
TGCATCATGCATCTTGAAGATAGACTACAGGAGATGTACCTTAAAAGTAAAATGCTATCTGAATATCTCC
GGGGACACACACGAGTCCATGTGAAAGAATTAGGTGTCGTACTGGGGATTGAATCCAACGACCTGCCTCT
GTTGACTGCTATTGCCAGTACTCATTCTCCTTATGTGGCTCAAATACTCTTATAA
