>Addgene plasmid #72295 | pRK5-HA-FNIP2 | addgene partial sequence | sequence record 135155 | SP6 5'-ATTTAGGTGACACTATAG-3'
GGTGTCCACTCCCAGGTCCAACTGCACCTCGGTTCTATCGATTGAATTCCCGAACCGACAGTCGGTCTCT
TCACCAAGGCCATTCGCGCCACCATGGGCTACCCCTATGATGTGCCTGACTACGCAGATCTCAATGGTGG
TGGTGGTGGGTCGACGATGGCCCCGACCCTGCTCCAGAAGCTCTTCAACAAAAGGGGCAGCAGCGGCAGC
TCCGCGGCGGCGTCTGCCCAGGGCAGGGCTCCTAAGGAAGGACCCGCCTTTAGTTGGTCATGTTCGGAGT
TTGACCTGAATGAGATTCGCCTGATAGTTTACCAGGACTGTGACAGGAGAGGCAGACAAGTCTTGTTTGA
CTCTAAAGCTGTTCAAAAGATTGAGGAGGTGACAGCTCAGAAAACAGAGGATGTTCCTATTAAAATATCA
GCCAAGTGCTGCCAGGGAAGCAGCAGTGTCAGCAGCAGTAGCAGCAGCAGCATCTCTTCCCACAGTTCTT
CTGGGGGATCTTCACATCATGCTAAGGAACAGCTTCCAAAGTACCAGTACACAAGACCAGCTTCCGATGT
CAACATGTTAGGGGAAATGATGTTTGGCTCAGTTGCCATGAGTTACAAAGGCTCCACCTTAAAGATACAC
TACATACGTTCTCCTCCACAACTGATGATTAGTAAAGTCTTCTCTGCTAGAATGGGCAGCTTCTGTGGAA
GTACAAATAACTTGCAAGACAGCTTTGAGTACATCAACCAAGATCCTAATTTGGGAAAACTGAACACAAA
TCAAAATAGTTTGGGTCCTTGTCGTACTGGAAGTAACCTAGCACACAGCACACCAGTTGATATGCCAAGC
AGAGGACAGAATGAAGACAGGGACAGTGGCATTGCTCGATCAGCCTCACTAAGCAGTCTTTTGATCACAC
