>Addgene plasmid #72295 | pRK5-HA-FNIP2 | addgene partial sequence | sequence record 135156 | GFP-ASO 5'-TTGTAACCATTATAAGCTGC-3'
AGCTGGGGATCCTTACTTACTTAGCGGCCGCTTATAAGAGTATTTGAGCCACATAAGGAGAATGAGTACT
GGCAATAGCAGTCAACAGAGGCAGGTCGTTGGATTCAATCCCCAGTACGACACCTAATTCTTTCACATGG
ACTCGTGTGTGTCCCCGGAGATATTCAGATAGCATTTTACTTTTAAGGTACATCTCCTGTAGTCTATCTT
CAAGATGCATGATGCAAAAATCAGCAGGGAGGTGAAGCTTATAGAGCTGTAAAATGGACTGAAGCAAACT
GGACACCTGACTAGAGACCAGGACATCCTGGCCTAGTTTCATGTTGTCCGTCACTTTCCTCTGACTTGTA
GCTACCTGCACACTCCATTTATCCGTGTCTGCGATAATACAGACAGCTTCAGCTATTGGCTCATCCAGGA
CTGGATGATGGACTGTGTGGACAAGGTCGGCCACCAGGCACTGCTTCAGCTTCTCATCACTGCCGGTCCC
ATGAAGCACAAGATCAGGCATGTATGTGGGGCAGTAGCCCGCCAGAAGTGAGCGGCCAAAGTTCCTTACA
TTCTGGGTGCTGATGCTCTGAGACCTTGGCAGAGGCAGCTCCACTTCCAAGGACCCTCCAGTCCTGTCAC
CACCGTGACCCAGATCTAGCATGGCTGAAGCGCAGGCTTCGTCGTCACTGTCTCCCAGGGCGCTATCTGA
GCTTTCATTTCGGGGAATGTCTCCTTCAGTCCTGAAGTTGGCCTTCTTGTTGTCATCCCCACAGGGGATA
TTCGCACCAGCCACGAGGCCAGGGCCCCGCTGGACACACCTGGGGGCAACAGGCTCCAGCACAGGTCCTT
CCGCAGCCTTCACATACAAACCTCTAGTGGCCTCCAGCCT
