[The description below was written by a language model from this plasmid's Addgene catalogue record.]
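Description:
pRK5-HA-FNIP2 is a mammalian expression plasmid built on the pRK5 backbone for overexpression of human FNIP2 (folliculin-interacting protein 2, also known as FNIPL or MAPO1). The plasmid is propagated in E. coli under ampicillin selection. The record lists no mammalian selection marker, which suggests use by transient transfection, and it gives no origin of replication or copy number. No feature table accompanies the catalogue entry, so other backbone elements such as the polyadenylation signal cannot be confirmed here.

The payload is a roughly 3.3 kb FNIP2 coding sequence corresponding to a human reference transcript. It was inserted by restriction cloning between SalI and NotI sites, both of which remain intact, so the insert can be excised or swapped. Transcription is driven by the CMV promoter, a strong constitutive promoter active in most cultured mammalian cell lines. The backbone supplies an HA epitope tag that is fused in frame to the N terminus of FNIP2. This allows the protein to be detected by immunoblotting or immunofluorescence and recovered by anti-HA immunoprecipitation without a FNIP2-specific antibody.

The construct comes from work on the folliculin tumor suppressor, which was shown to act as a GTPase-activating protein for the RagC/D GTPases that relay amino acid levels to mTORC1. In that context, HA-tagged FNIP2 is suited to co-expression with folliculin and to co-immunoprecipitation or purification experiments examining the folliculin–FNIP complex and its interactions with Rag GTPases. The stated purpose in the record itself is simply overexpression.
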