Addgene plasmid #72295: pRK5-HA-FNIP2
Purpose: overexpression
Depositing lab: David Sabatini. Depositing organization: Whitehead Institute for Biomedical Research. Publication: The folliculin tumor suppressor is a GAP for the RagC/D GTPases that signal amino acid levels to mTORC1. Tsun ZY, Bar-Peled L, Chantranupong L, Zoncu R, Wang T, Kim C, Spooner E, Sabatini DM. Mol Cell. 2013 Nov 21;52(4):495-505. doi: 10.1016/j.molcel.2013.09.016. Epub 2013 Oct 3. PubMed 24095279.
Backbone
  Vector backbone: pRK5
  Vector type: Mammalian Expression
Growth in bacteria
  Bacterial resistance: Ampicillin, 100 μg/mL
  Growth temperature: 37°C
  Growth strain: DH5alpha
  Copy number: Unknown
Gene/Insert
  Gene/Insert name: FNIP2
  Species: H. sapiens (human)
  Insert size (bp): 3345
  GenBank ID: NM_020840.1
  Entrez Gene: FNIP2 (a.k.a. FNIPL, MAPO1)
  Promoter: CMV
  Tag / fusion protein: HA (N terminal on backbone)
  Cloning method: Restriction Enzyme; 5′ cloning site Sal1 (not destroyed); 3′ cloning site Not1 (not destroyed)
  Sequencing primers: 5′ ATT TAG GTG ACA CTA TAG; 3′ TGT AAC CAT TAT AAG CTG
Terms and licenses: Academic/Nonprofit Terms; Industry Terms: Not Available to Industry
How to cite: pRK5-HA-FNIP2 was a gift from David Sabatini (Addgene plasmid # 72295 ; http://n2t.net/addgene:72295 ; RRID:Addgene_72295)
